>Addgene plasmid #204401 | pMZ4004 | addgene full sequence | sequence record 403612 | Addgene NGS Result
AAAAAAACACAAAAGACCACATTTTTTAATGTGGTCTTTTATTCTTCAACTAAAGCACCCATTAGTTCAA
CAAACGAAAATTGGATAAAGTGGGATATTTTTAAAATATATATTTATGTTACAGTAATATTGACTTTTAA
AAAAGGATTGATTCTAATGAAGAAAGCAGACAAGTAAGCCTCCTAAATTCACTTTAGATAAAAATTTAGG
AGGCATATCAAATGAACTTTAATAAAATTGATTTAGACAATTGGAAGAGAAAAGAGATATTTAATCATTA
TTTGAACCAACAAACGACTTTTAGTATAACCACAGAAATTGATATTAGTGTTTTATACCGAAACATAAAA
CAAGAAGGATATAAATTTTACCCTGCATTTATTTTCTTAGTGACAAGGGTGATAAACTCAAATACAGCTT
TTAGAACTGGTTACAATAGCGACGGAGAGTTAGGTTATTGGGATAAGTTAGAGCCACTTTATACAATTTT
TGATGGTGTATCTAAAACATTCTCTGGTATTTGGACTCCTGTAAAGAATGACTTCAAAGAGTTTTATGAT
TTATACCTTTCTGATGTAGAGAAATATAATGGTTCGGGGAAATTGTTTCCCAAAACACCTATACCTGAAA
ATGCTTTTTCTCTTTCTATTATTCCATGGACTTCATTTACTGGGTTTAACTTAAATATCAATAATAATAG
TAATTACCTTCTACCCATTATTACAGCAGGAAAATTCATTAATAAAGGTAATTCAATATATTTACCGCTA
TCTTTACAGGTACATCATTCTGTTTGTGATGGTTATCATGCAGGATTGTTTATGAACTCTATTCAGGAAT
TGTCAGATAGGCCTAATGACTGGCTTTTATAATATGAGATAATGCCGACTGTACTTTTTACAGTCGGTTT
TCTAATGTCACTAACCTGCCCCGCCAGAAAACAATAAACCCTTGCATAGGGGGAATCCGTTTAGGCTGGG
CGGTGATAGCTTCTCGTTCAGGCAGTACGCCTCTTTTCTTTTCCAGACCTGAGGGAGGCGGAAATGGTGT
GAGGTTCCCGGGGAAAAGCCAAATAGGCGATCGCGGGAGTGCTTTATTTGAAGATCAGGCTATCACTGCG
GTCAATAGATTTCACAATGTGATGGCTGGACAGCCTGAGGAACTCTCGAACCCGAATGGAAACAACCAGA
TATTTATGAATCAGCGCGGCTCACATGGCGTTGTGCTGGCAAATGCAGGTTCATCCTCTGTCTCTATCAA
TACGGCAACAAAATTGCCTGATGGCAGGTATGACAATAAAGCTGGAGCGGGTTCATTTCAAGTGAACGAT
GGTAAACTGACAGGCACGATCAATGCCAGGTCTGTAGCTGTGCTTTATCCTGATGATATTGCAAAAGCGC
CTCATGTTTTCCTTGAGAATTACAAAACAGGTGTAACACATTCTTTCAATGATCAACTGACGATTACCTT
GCGTGCAGATGCGAATACAACAAAAGCCGTTTATCAAATCAATAATGGACCAGAGACGGCGTTTAAGGAT
GGAGATCAATTCACAATCGGAAAAGGAGATCCATTTGGCAAAACATACACCATCATGTTAAAAGGAACGA
ACAGTGATGGTGTAACGAGGACCGAGAAATACAGTTTTGTTAAAAGAGATCCAGCGTCGGCCAAAACCAT
CGGCTATCAAAATCCGAATCATTGGAGCCAGGTAAATGCTTATATCTATAAACATGATGGGAGCCGAGTA
ATTGAATTGACCGGATCTTGGCCTGGAAAACCAATGACTAAAAATGCAGACGGAATTTACACGCTGACGC
TGCCTGCGGACACGGATACAACCAACGCAAAAGTGATTTTTAATAATGGCAGCGCCCAAGTGCCCGGTCA
GAATCAGCCTGGCTTTGATTACGTGCTAAATGGTTTATATAATGACTCGGGCTTAAGCGGTTCTCTTCCC
CATTGACCCAGAAGCGGGAGACCAGAAACAAAAAAAGGCCCCCCGTTAGGGAGGCCTTCAATAATTGGTT
GTGTCTCAAAATCTCTGATGTACATTGCACAAGATAAAAATATATCATCATGAACAATAAAACTGTCTGC
TTACATAAACAGTAATACAAGGGGTGTTATGAGCCATATTCAACGGGAAACGTCTTGCTCCAGGCCGCGA
TTAAATTCCAACATGGATGCTGATTTATATGGGTATAAATGGGCTCGCGATAATGTCGGGCAATCAGGTG
CGACAATCTATCGATTGTATGGGAAGCCCGATGCGCCAGAGTTGTTTCTGAAACATGGCAAAGGTAGCGT
TGCCAATGATGTTACAGATGAGATGGTCAGACTAAACTGGCTGACGGAATTTATGCCTCTTCCGACCATC
AAGCATTTTATCCGTACTCCTGATGATGCATGGTTACTCACCACTGCGATCCCCGGGAAAACAGCATTCC
AGGTATTAGAAGAATATCCTGATTCAGGTGAAAATATTGTTGATGCGCTGGCAGTGTTCCTGCGCCGGTT
GCATTCGATTCCTGTTTGTAATTGTCCTTTTAACAGCGATCGCGTATTTCGTCTCGCTCAGGCGCAATCA
CGAATGAATAACGGTTTGGTTGATGCGAGTGATTTTGATGACGAGCGTAATGGCTGGCCTGTTGAACAAG
TCTGGAAAGAAATGCATAAGCTTTTGCCATTCTCACCGGATTCAGTCGTCACTCATGGTGATTTCTCACT
TGATAACCTTATTTTTGACGAGGGGAAATTAATAGGTTGTATTGATGTTGGACGAGTCGGAATCGCAGAC
CGATACCAGGATCTTGCCATCCTATGGAACTGCCTCGGTGAGTTTTCTCCTTCATTACAGAAACGGCTTT
TTCAAAAATATGGTATTGATAATCCTGATATGAATAAATTGCAGTTTCATTTGATGCTCGATGAGTTTTT
CTAAGGTAACTGTCAGACCAAGTTTACTCATATATACTTTAGATTGATTTTTCGTTCCACTGAGCGTCAG
ACCCCTTAATAAGATGATCTTCTTGAGATCGTTTTGGTCTGCGCGTAATCTCTTGCTCTGAAAACGAAAA
AACCGCCTTGCAGGGCGGTTTTTCGAAGGTTCTCTGAGCTACCAACTCTTTGAACCGAGGTAACTGGCTT
GGAGGAGCGCAGTCACCAAAACTTGTCCTTTCAGTTTAGCCTTAACCGGCGCATGACTTCAAGACTAACT
CCTCTAAATCAATTACCAGTGGCTGCTGCCAGTGGTGCTTTTGCATGTCTTTCCGGGTTGGACTCAAGAC
GATAGTTACCGGATAAGGCGCAGCGGTCGGACTGAACGGGGGGTTCGTGCATACAGTCCAGCTTGGAGCG
AACTGCCTACCCGGAACTGAGTGTCAGGCGTGGAATGAGACAAACGCGGCCATAACAGCGGAATGACACC
GGTAAACCGAAAGGCAGGAACAGGAGAGCGCACGAGGGAGCCGCCAGGGGGAAACGCCTGGTATCTTTAT
AGTCCTGTCGGGTTTCGCCACCACTGATTTGAGCGTCAGATTTCGTGATGCTTGTCAGGGGGGCGGAGCC
TATGGAAAAACGGCTTTGCCGCGGCCCTCTCACTTCCCTGTTAAGTATCTTCCTGGCATCTTCCGGGAAA
TCTCCGCCCCGTTCGTAAGCCATTTCCGCTCGCCGCAGTCGAACGACCGAGCGTAGCGAGTCAGTGAGCG
AGGAAGCGGAATATATCCTGTATCACATATTCTGCTGACGCACCGGTGCAGCCTTTTTTCTCCTGCCACA
TGAAGCACTTCACTGACACCCTCATCAGTGCCAACATAGTAAGCCAGTATACACTCCGCTAGCGCTGAGG
TCTGCCTCGTGCTTCAAAAAATCAAATAAGGAGTGTCAAGAATGTTTGCAAAACGATTCAAAACCTCTTT
ACTGCCGTTATTCGCTGGATTTTTATTGCTGTTTCATTTGGTTCTGGCAGGACCGGCGGCTGCGAGTGCT
GAAACGGCGAACAAATCGAATGAGCTTACAGCACCGTCGATCAAAAGCGGAACCATTCTTCATGCATGGA
ATTGGTCGTTCAATACGTTAAAACACAATATGAAGGATATTCATGATGCAGGATATACAGCCATTCAGAC
ATCTCCGATTAACCAAGTAAAGGAAGGGAATCAAGGAGATAAAAGCATGTCGAACTGGTACTGGCTGTAT
CAGCCGACATCGTATCAAATTGGCAACCGTTACTTAGGTACTGAACAAGAATTTAAAGAAATGTGTGCAG
CCGCTGAAGAATATGGCATAAAGGTCATTGTTGACGCGGTCATCAATCATACCACCAGTGATTATGCCGC
GATTTCCAATGAGGTTAAGAGTATTCCAAACTGGACACATGGAAACACACAAATTAAAAACTGGTCTGAT
CGATGGGATGTCACGCAGAATTAAATAGTACATAATGGATTTCCTTACGCGAAATACGGGCAGACATGGC
CTGCCCGGTTATTATTATTTTTGACACCAGACCAACTGGTAATGGTAGCGACCGGCGCTCAGGATCCTAA
CTCACATTAATTGCGTTGCGCTCACTGCCCGCTTTCCAGTCGGGAAACCTGTCGTGCCAGCTGCATTAAT
GAATCGGCCAACGCGCGGGGAGAGGCGGTTTGCGTATTGGGCGCCAGGGTGGTTTTTCTTTTCACCAGTG
AGACGGGCAACAGCTGATTGCCCTTCACCGCCTGGCCCTGAGAGAGTTGCAGCAAGCGGTCCACGCTGGT
TTGCCCCAGCAGGCGAAAATCCTGTTTGATGGTGGTTGACGGCGGGATATAACATGAGCTATCTTCGGTA
TCGTCGTATCCCACTACCGAGATATCCGCACCAACGCGCAGCCCGGACTCGGTAATGGCGCGCATTGCGC
CCAGCGCCATCTGATCGTTGGCAACCAGCATCGCAGTGGGAACGATGCCCTCATTCAGCATTTGCATGGT
TTGTTGAAAACCGGACATGGCACTCCAGTCGCCTTCCCGTTCCGCTATCGGCTGAATTTGATTGCGAGTG
AGATATTTATGCCAGCCAGCCAGACGCAGACGCGCCGAGACAGAACTTAATGGGCCCGCTAACAGCGCGA
TTTGCTGGTGACCCAATGCGACCAGATGCTCCACGCCCAGTCGCGTACCGTCCTCATGGGAGAAAATAAT
ACTGTTGATGGGTGTCTGGTCAGAGACATCAAGAAATAACGCCGGAACATTAGTGCAGGCAGCTTCCACA
GCAATGGCATCCTGGTCATCCAGCGGATAGTTAATGATCAGCCCACTGACGCGTTGCGCGAGAAGATTGT
GCACCGCCGCTTTACAGGCTTCGACGCCGCTTCGTTCTACCATCGACACCACCACGCTGGCACCCAGTTG
ATCGGCGCGAGATTTAATCGCCGCGACAATTTGCGACGGCGCGTGCAGGGCCAGACTGGAGGTGGCAACG
CCAATCAGCAACGACTGTTTGCCCGCCAGTTGTTGTGCCACGCGGTTGGGAATGTAATTCAGCTCCGCCA
TCGCCGCTTCCACTTTTTCCCGCGTTTTCGCAGAAACGTGGCTGGCCTGGTTCACCACGCGGGAAACGGT
CTGATAAGAGACACCGGCATACTCTGCGACATCGTATAACGTTACTGGTTTCATCAAAATCGTCTCCCTC
CGTTTGAATATTTGATTGATCGTAACCAGATGAAGCACTCTTTCCACTATCCCTACAGTGTTATGGCTTG
AACAATCACGAAACAATAATTGGTACGTACGATCTTTCAGCCGACTCAAACATCAAATCTTACAAATGTA
GTCTTTGAAAGTATTACATATGTAAGATTTAAATGCAACCGTTTTTTCGGAAGGAAATGATGACCTCGAG
CAACGTTCTTGCCATTGCTGCATAAAAAACGCCCGGCGGCAACCGAGCGTTCTGAATTAATTAATCATCG
GGAAGATCTTCATCACCGAAACGCGGCAGGCAGCTCTAGAGTTAACATTACCTGGACCAAAACGAAAAAA
GACGCTCTAAAAGCGTCTCTTTTCTGGAATTTGGTACCGAGCATTTTACCAATTACGTCGCGTCATGCGG
ATCCTATAGGGATTGATGATGCGCAATTGAACAGCCCGCGACGCGGCGGCCGAGATCGTGGTGCAGCCGA
GCCTGAAGCGGGCGGTTTTCAGGTAATCGCGTGTGGTATGCTCTGATATGCCCAGGATGACCGAAATATC
CTTGTAATCCTTGCCGAGGGCGGTCCAGTGCAGACACTCGATCTCGCGCGGCGACAATGCCGGCACCGGA
TCGTTTTCGCCATGCAGCTCATATACGGCCTTGCGGTGGATCAGATGGGCGATCTCGATCCACTCATTGC
GGCAGCGGCGCACGAGCTCGGTCCATTCGTCGGCCGGTATATGGGCATTCAGCGACAGCAGGGCGCGGCG
CTGCGCCTTGTCGGCGACGGGGATGGAGTAGCCATTGTCATCGATGCCGTGTTTCTGGGCGTCGACCAGC
ATGGCATAGGCCTCCGGCGTCGGTTCGACCTCGCTCCAGTCGAAGGGCAGCTGGCGTTCGAAGCCCTGCT
TGATGATCGGATCGACCTTCACATAGCAGTTGAGGAGGTAACGGGAAACCCAGGCATCCGGATAGGTGGT
GCGCACGAAGGGCGAATCGATCTTGCTCGCGATTGTCTGGGCGAGATGGTAGGTGACGAAATCGAGGTTA
TATTCCGCCTGGAGAATACGGATGGCGGCATCCACGTTGGCCGCCGCTTTGATCTGTTCGAACGCGGACT
CGAACTTTTCGCTATAGGTATTCTCAATCATTATTTACCCCCTTCTGCTATGTACGGACGTATTAAACAA
AATTATTTGTAGAGGTCATAAGTTTCGTCGCATTTCAGCGACTCATCAGTGGGCTTAGCCCAGACTTATG
ACTTCAGTCACAACTATGTTCAATAGTACCATAGAAAATCATTCCAATACAAACAATAACCATCTCCAGC
GACCTCATTGGACCAAAACGAAAAAAGGCCCCCCTTTCGGGAGGCCTCTTTTCTGGAATTTGGTACCGAG
TTACTTATTTGTATAGTTCATCCATGCCATGTGTAATCCCAGCAGCTGTTACAAACTCAAGAAGGACCAT
GTGATCTCTCTTTTCGTTGGGATCTTTCGAAAGGGCAGATTGGTAGGACAGGTAATGGTTGTCTGGTAAA
AGGACAGGGCCATCGCCAATTGGAGTATTTTGTTGATAATGGTCTGCTAGTTGAACGCTTCCATCTTCAA
TGTTGTGTCTAATTTTGAAGTTAACTTTGATTCCATTCTTTTGTTTGTCTGCCATGATGTATACATTGTG
TGAGTTATAGTTGTATTCCAATTTGTGTCCAAGAATGTTTCCATCTTCTTTAAAATCAATACCTTTTAAC
TCGATTCTATTAACAAGGGTATCACCTTCAAACTTGACTTCAGCACGTGTCTTGTAGTTCCCGTCATCTT
TGAAAAATATAGTTCTTTCCTGTACATAACCTTCGGGCATGGCACTCTTGAAAAAGTCATGCTGTTTCAT
ATGATCTGGGTATCTCGCAAAGCATTGAAGTCCATACGCGAAAGTAGTGACAAGTGTTGGCCATGGAACA
GGTAGTTTTCCAGTAGTGCAAATAAATTTAAGGGTAAGTTTTCCGTATGTTGCATCACCTTCACCCTCTC
CACTGACAGAAAATTTGTGCCCATTAACATCACCATCTAATTCAACAAGAATTGGGACAACTCCAGTGAA
AAGTTCTTCTCCTTTACTCATAGTAGTTCCTCCTTATGTAAGCTTCCTCTAGTATTAAACAAAATTATTT
GTAGAGGCTGTTTCGTCCTCACGGACTCATCAGACCGGAAAGCACATCCGGTGACAGCTTCAGACTACAT
TTACTATAACATAACCATTTTCTTGCGTAATTTCCCTCAGATAGGCCCCCCCAGATGAGGGGGATCAGAG
CATGCTCCAAGCCAAGAGTTTGTAGAAACGCAAAAAGGCCATCCGTCAGGATGGCCTTCTGCTTAGCTAG
AGCGGCGGATTTGTCCTACTCAGGAGAGCGTTCACCGACAAACAACAGATAAAACGAAAGGCCCAGTCTT
TCGACTGAGCCTTTCGTTTTATTTGATGCCTCAAGCTAGAGAGTCGAATTCCCGGCAATAGTTACCCTTA
TTATCAAGATAAGAAAGAAAAGGATTTTTCGCTACGCTCAAATCCTTT
Features (pLannotate 1.2.2; 15 found; start..end, strand, type, name):
    222..869     +  CDS            cat: CAT1_STAAU - Experimental evidence at transcript level: Swiss-Prot protein existence level 2. This enzyme is an effector of chloramphenicol resistance in bacteria. From Staphylococcus aureus.
    965..1963    +  CDS            amyE (fragment): AMY_BACSU - Also known as amyA. Experimental evidence at protein level: Swiss-Prot protein existence level 1. From Bacillus subtilis (strain 168).
   2129..2944    +  CDS            KanR: aminoglycoside phosphotransferase; aph(3')-Ia; confers resistance to kanamycin in bacteria or G418 (Geneticin®) in eukaryotes
   3033..3578    +  rep_origin     p15A ori: Plasmids containing the medium-copy-number p15A origin of replication can be propagated in E. coli cells that contain a second plasmid with the ColE1 origin.
   3666..3721    +  rep_origin     RSF ori (fragment): Plasmids containing the RSF 1030 origin of replication can be propagated in E. coli cells that contain additional plasmids with compatible origins.
   3820..3846    -  misc_feature   bom (fragment): basis of mobility region from pBR322
   3892..4431    +  CDS            amyE (fragment): AMY_BACSU - Also known as amyA. Experimental evidence at protein level: Swiss-Prot protein existence level 1. From Bacillus subtilis (strain 168).
   4572..5653    -  CDS            lacI (fragment): lac repressor; lacI; The lac repressor binds to the lac operator to inhibit transcription in E. coli. This inhibition can be relieved by adding lactose or isopropyl-β-D-thiogalactopyranoside (IPTG).
   5902..5936    -  terminator     lambda t0 terminator: minimal transcription terminator from phage lambda (Scholtissek and Grosse, 1987)
   6876..6929    -  ncRNA          Hammerhead 3 (fragment): Accession: RF00008 - Hammerhead ribozyme (type III)
   7078..7791    -  CDS            GFPmut2: GFPmut2 is a basic (constitutively fluorescent) green fluorescent protein published in 1996, derived from Aequorea victoria. It is reported to be a very rapidly-maturing weak dimer.
   7848..7897    -  misc_RNA       sTRSV HHRz: hammerhead ribozyme from the tobacco ringspot virus satellite RNA (Khvorova et al., 2003)
   8013..8040    -  terminator     rrnB T2 terminator: transcription terminator T2 from the E. coli rrnB gene
   8059..8145    -  terminator     rrnB T1 terminator: Escherichia coli rrnB; transcription terminator T1 from the E. coli rrnB gene
   8174..37      +  CDS            cop (fragment) (across the origin): COP1_STAAU - Protein predicted: Swiss-Prot protein existence level 4. Putative control of replication message. From Staphylococcus aureus.
