[The description below was written by a language model from this plasmid's Addgene catalogue record and pLannotate feature annotations shown in this document.]
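Description:
pMZ4004 is an 8.2 kb synthetic-biology plasmid built on the pNH4 backbone that carries a 3OHC14-HSL (3-hydroxy-tetradecanoyl homoserine lactone) sensor designed for the Gram-positive bacterium Bacillus subtilis. It is described as an E. coli/B. subtilis shuttle vector. In E. coli it replicates from a p15A origin (catalogued as low copy) and is selected with kanamycin through an aph(3')-Ia KanR gene. No B. subtilis replication origin is annotated. Instead, two amyE fragments act as homology arms for integrating the intervening DNA into the B. subtilis amyE locus. A Staphylococcus aureus-type cat gene lies inside the integrated region and gives chloramphenicol resistance once the cassette is in the chromosome. The KanR gene and p15A origin sit between the arms on the other side of the plasmid, so they would be left behind by a double crossover.

The sensor has two transcription units. mCinR, a LuxR-type regulator cloned from an earlier plasmid, is expressed from the PftsH promoter. GFP, annotated as the fast-maturing GFPmut2 variant, is driven by the synthetic CinR-responsive promoter PCin0102D, so fluorescence reports the presence of the homoserine lactone. Hammerhead ribozyme elements, including sTRSV HHRz upstream of GFP, probably serve as insulators that cleave the 5' leaders of the transcripts. The rrnB T1/T2 and lambda t0 terminators separate the units. The mCinR coding sequence is not called in the feature table, although an unannotated gap upstream of the second ribozyme fits its position. A lacI gene also lies within the integration region, but the record does not explain its role. The construct is used to characterise quorum-sensing signal detection and to build cell-cell communication circuits in B. subtilis.
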