Addgene plasmid #204401: pMZ4004
Purpose: A 3OHC14-HSL sensor for B. subtilis on a shuttle vector for B. subtilis and E. coli.
Depositing lab: Lauren Andrews. Depositing organization: University of Massachusetts, Amherst. Publication: Synthetic Homoserine Lactone Sensors for Gram-Positive Bacillus subtilis Using LuxR-Type Regulators. Zeng M, Sarker B, Howitz N, Shah I, Andrews LB. ACS Synth Biol. 2023 Dec 11. doi: 10.1021/acssynbio.3c00504. PubMed 38079538.
Backbone
  Vector backbone: pNH4
  Backbone size w/o insert (bp): 6429
  Total vector size (bp): 8238
  Modifications to backbone: This is a shuttle vector containing AmyE homologous arms for integration into B. subtilis genome.
  Vector type: Synthetic Biology
Growth in bacteria
  Bacterial resistance: Kanamycin, 50 μg/mL
  Growth temperature: 37°C
  Growth strain: DH5alpha
  Growth instructions: chloramphenicol ( 5 µg/ml) resistant when integrated to B. subtilis genome
  Copy number: Low Copy
Gene/Insert 1
  Gene/Insert name: mCinR
  Insert size (bp): 756
  Promoter: PftsH
  Cloning method: Restriction Enzyme; 5′ cloning site BbsI (destroyed during cloning); 3′ cloning site BbsI (destroyed during cloning)
  Sequencing primers: 5′ NULL; 3′ AGATCTTCATCACCGAAACGC
Gene/Insert 2
  Gene/Insert name: GFP
  Insert size (bp): 717
  Promoter: Synthetic promoter PCin0102D
  Cloning method: Restriction Enzyme; 5′ cloning site BbsI (destroyed during cloning); 3′ cloning site BbsI (destroyed during cloning)
  Sequencing primers: 5′ GACAAATCCGCCGCTCTAG
Resource information
  A portion of this plasmid was derived from a plasmid made by: mCinR was cloned from addgene plasmid #108535
Terms and licenses: Academic/Nonprofit Terms; Industry Terms: Not Available to Industry
How to cite: pMZ4004 was a gift from Lauren Andrews (Addgene plasmid # 204401 ; http://n2t.net/addgene:204401 ; RRID:Addgene_204401)
